Addgene plasmid #120597: Smp_054070-Cd4-bio-His
Purpose: Expression of recombinant S. mansoni protein
Depositing lab: Gavin Wright. Depositing organization: Wellcome Sanger Institute. Publication: A library of cell-surface and secreted proteins from Schistosoma mansoni identifies early serological markers of infection. Cécile Crosnier, Anna V. Protasio, Gabriel Rinaldi, Shona Wilson, Matthew Berriman, Gavin J. Wright. bioRXiv 10.1101/593616.
Backbone
  Vector backbone: pTT3
  Backbone manufacturer: Yves Durocher, NRC
  Backbone size w/o insert (bp): 6686
  Vector type: Mammalian Expression
Growth in bacteria
  Bacterial resistance: Ampicillin, 100 μg/mL
  Growth temperature: 37°C
  Growth strain: DH5alpha
  Copy number: High Copy
Gene/Insert
  Gene/Insert name: Smp_054070
  Species: Schistosoma mansoni
  Insert size (bp): 541
  Entrez Gene: Smp_054070 (a.k.a. Smp_054070)
  Promoter: CMV
  Tag / fusion protein: ratCd4(d3+4)-bio-6His (C terminal on backbone)
  Cloning method: Restriction Enzyme; 5′ cloning site NotI (not destroyed); 3′ cloning site AscI (not destroyed)
Terms and licenses: Academic/Nonprofit Terms; Industry Terms: Not Available to Industry
How to cite: Smp_054070-Cd4-bio-His was a gift from Gavin Wright (Addgene plasmid # 120597 ; http://n2t.net/addgene:120597 ; RRID:Addgene_120597)
