[The description below was written by a language model from this plasmid's Addgene catalogue record and pLannotate feature annotations shown in this document.]
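Description:
Smp_054070-Cd4-bio-His is a mammalian expression plasmid built on the pTT3 backbone for producing a recombinant, secreted form of the Schistosoma mansoni protein Smp_054070. It is maintained in E. coli through a high-copy ColE1/pUC-type origin and selected with ampicillin via the β-lactamase gene. The backbone also carries an Epstein-Barr virus oriP element, which supports episomal retention in mammalian cells that supply EBNA1. Short lac and tet promoter fragments and other small bacterial remnants in the annotation appear to be leftover backbone sequence rather than functional parts.

The expression cassette is driven by the CMV immediate-early enhancer and promoter. These are followed by adenovirus-derived leader and splice sequences and a chimeric intron fragment, elements that typically improve transcript processing and yield. The small reverse-strand adenoviral terminal protein hit falls within this leader region and is probably an annotation artefact, as is the very short PA-TagRFP match inside the insert. A fragment matching a mouse immunoglobulin heavy chain signal sequence lies at the start of the open reading frame, consistent with directing the product into the secretory pathway. The 541 bp Smp_054070 insert is cloned between retained NotI and AscI sites. It is fused at its C terminus to rat Cd4 domains 3 and 4, a biotinylation acceptor sequence and a 6xHis tag, although only the Cd4 portion is picked up in the feature table. A rabbit β-globin polyadenylation signal ends the transcript.

The Cd4 domains provide a generic detection handle, the biotin tag allows capture on streptavidin-coated surfaces, and the His tag allows affinity purification. The plasmid belongs to a library of S. mansoni cell-surface and secreted proteins used to identify early serological markers of infection.
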