Features (pLannotate 1.2.2; 19 found; start..end, strand, type, name):
      1..380     +  enhancer       CMV enhancer: human cytomegalovirus immediate early enhancer
    382..581     +  promoter       CMV promoter: human cytomegalovirus (CMV) immediate early promoter
    649..687     +  misc_feature   Ad SA (fragment): adenovirus major late transcript splice acceptor (Friedrich and Soriano, 1991)
    720..929     -  CDS            PTP (fragment): TERM_ADE02 - Experimental evidence at protein level: Swiss-Prot protein existence level 1. Protein covalently bound to the viral DNA that acts as a primer for viral genomic replication by DNA strand displacement. Assembles on the viral origin of replication in an initiation complex with viral polymerase, DBP, host NFIA and host POU2F1/OCT1. During initiation, the polymerase covalently couples the first dCTP with Ser- 580 of pTP. The terminal protein stimulates the template activity over 20 fold compared to protein-free templates. Neo-synthesized viral genomes are linked to two preterminal prot
    960..1049    +  intron         chimeric intron (fragment): chimera between introns from adenovirus and immunoglobulin heavy chain genes
   1068..1114    +  CDS            IgH signal sequence (fragment): signal sequence from the mouse immunoglobulin heavy chain variable region
   1367..1389    +  CDS            PA-TagRFP (fragment): photoactivatable variant of the monomeric red fluorescent protein TagRFP (Subach et al., 2010) mammalian codon-optimized
   1734..2294    +  CDS            Cd4 (fragment): CD4_RAT - Experimental evidence at protein level: Swiss-Prot protein existence level 1. Integral membrane glycoprotein that plays an essential role in the immune response and serves multiple functions in responses against both external and internal offenses. In T-cells, functions primarily as a coreceptor for MHC class II molecule:peptide complex. The antigens presented by class II peptides are derived from extracellular proteins while class I peptides are derived from cytosolic proteins. Interacts simultaneously with the T-cell receptor (TCR) and the MHC class II presented by antigen presenti
   2454..2509    +  polyA_signal   β-globin poly(A) signal: rabbit β-globin polyadenylation signal (Gil and Proudfoot, 1987)
   3023..4704    -  rep_origin     oriP (fragment): Epstein-Barr virus oriP replication origin (Yates et al., 2000)
   4831..4935    +  promoter       AmpR promoter: bla
   4936..5796    +  CDS            AmpR: β-lactamase; bla; confers resistance to ampicillin, carbenicillin, and related antibiotics
   5967..6555    +  rep_origin     ori: high-copy-number ColE1/pMB1/pBR322/pUC origin of replication
   6738..6830    +  CDS            lacI (fragment): lac repressor; lacI; The lac repressor binds to the lac operator to inhibit transcription in E. coli. This inhibition can be relieved by adding lactose or isopropyl-β-D-thiogalactopyranoside (IPTG).
   6843..6864    +  protein_bind   CAP binding site: CAP binding activates transcription in the presence of cAMP. E. coli catabolite activator protein
   6879..6909    +  promoter       lac promoter: promoter for the E. coli lac operon
   6917..6933    +  protein_bind   lac operator: The lac repressor binds to the lac operator to inhibit transcription in E. coli. This inhibition can be relieved by adding lactose or isopropyl-β-D-thiogalactopyranoside (IPTG). lac repressor encoded by lacI
   7003..7019    +  promoter       tet promoter (fragment): E. coli promoter for tetracycline efflux protein gene
   7029..7054    -  CDS            bla(M) (fragment): β-lactamase lacking the signal sequence; bla(M); allows cytosolic expression of β-lactamase
>Addgene plasmid #120597 | Smp_054070-Cd4-bio-His | addgene full sequence | sequence record 234056 | Addgene NGS Result
GACATTGATTATTGACTAGTTATTAATAGTAATCAATTACGGGGTCATTAGTTCATAGCCCATATATGGA
GTTCCGCGTTACATAACTTACGGTAAATGGCCCGCCTGGCTGACCGCCCAACGACCCCCGCCCATTGACG
TCAATAATGACGTATGTTCCCATAGTAACGCCAATAGGGACTTTCCATTGACGTCAATGGGTGGAGTATT
TACGGTAAACTGCCCACTTGGCAGTACATCAAGTGTATCATATGCCAAGTCCGCCCCCTATTGACGTCAA
TGACGGTAAATGGCCCGCCTGGCATTATGCCCAGTACATGACCTTACGGGACTTTCCTACTTGGCAGTAC
ATCTACGTATTAGTCATCGCTATTACCATGGTGATGCGGTTTTGGCAGTACACCAATGGGCGTGGATAGC
GGTTTGACTCACGGGGATTTCCAAGTCTCCACCCCATTGACGTCAATGGGAGTTTGTTTTGGCACCAAAA
TCAACGGGACTTTCCAAAATGTCGTAATAACCCCGCCCCGTTGACGCAAATGGGCGGTAGGCGTGTACGG
TGGGAGGTCTATATAAGCAGAGCTCGTTTAGTGAACCGTCAGATCCTCACTCTCTTCCGCATCGCTGTCT
GCGAGGGCCAGCTGTTGGGCTCGCGGTTGAGGACAAACTCTTCGCGGTCTTTCCAGTACTCTTGGATCGG
AAACCCGTCGGCCTCCGAACGGTACTCCGCCACCGAGGGACCTGAGCGAGTCCGCATCGACCGGATCGGA
AAACCTCTCGAGAAAGGCGTCTAACCAGTCACAGTCGCAAGGTAGGCTGAGCACCGTGGCGGGCGGCAGC
GGGTGGCGGTCGGGGTTGTTTCTGGCGGAGGTGCTGCTGATGATGTAATTAAAGTAGGCGGTCTTGAGAC
GGCGGATGGTCGAGGTGAGGTGTGGCAGGCTTGAGATCCAGCTGTTGGGGTGAGTACTCCCTCTCAAAAG
CGGGCATTACTTCTGCGCTAAGATTGTCAGTTTCCAAAAACGAGGAGGATTTGATATTCACCTGGCCCGA
TCTGGCCATACACTTGAGTGACAATGACATCCACTTTGCCTTTCTCTCCACAGGTGTCCACTCCCAGGTC
CAAGTTTGCCACCATGGAGTTTCAGACCCAGGTACTCATGTCCCTGCTGCTCTGCATGTCTGGTGCGGCC
GCCGATGTGGTGCAGAACGTGGACGTGAACGGCAGCCACCCCAGCGTGTCCCTGCTGAGCGCCAGCAACC
TGAGCAGCCCCAAGAACGAGCCCAGCGCCAACCAGACCACCCAGGCCAAGTGGCAGTACCTGTGCCCCTA
CATGAAGTACAAGTGCAGCGAGCTGCCCGGCTACTGCCTGATCTGCAACTTCAACACCAGCTGCGTGTAC
GGCACCGTGGTCAACGTGACCTGCTTCCCCAGACCCGGCGTGTACTGCAAGGTGCCCAGCAGCATCACCC
AGGAAAATCAGACCAGCCAGACCAACAGCAGCGAGTTCAGCTACCCCATGAGCGACCAGACCAACTACAT
CATCCAGAAACCCATCGTGTGCCGGTTCTGCCACCAGCTGGACGACACCGAGATCGTGTGCATCGGCCGG
ACCAACTGCCGGCAGCCCAACGTGCCCAGAAGCTTCTACGAGACAAAGTGCGAGCCCTTCCCCCACATCC
TGTGCCTGGGCAGACGGGTGTTCCGGCGGATGGTGCCCTGCGACTGGTCCTCTGGCGCGCCGTCGACCTC
CATCACGGCCTATAAGAGTGAGGGGGAGTCAGCGGAGTTCTCCTTCCCACTCAACCTTGGAGAGGAAAGC
CTGCAGGGAGAGTTGAGATGGAAGGCAGAGAAGGCTCCTTCTTCCCAGTCCTGGATCACCTTCTCCCTAA
AGAACCAAAAGGTGTCTGTGCAGAAGTCTACTAGCAACCCCAAGTTCCAGCTGTCCGAAACGCTCCCACT
CACCCTTCAGATACCCCAGGTCTCCCTTCAGTTTGCTGGTTCTGGCAACCTGACCCTGACTCTGGACAGA
GGGATACTGTATCAGGAAGTGAACCTGGTGGTGATGAAAGTGACTCAGCCCGACAGCAACACTTTGACCT
GTGAGGTGATGGGACCCACCTCACCCAAGATGAGACTGATCTTGAAGCAGGAGAATCAGGAGGCCAGGGT
CTCCAGGCAGGAGAAAGTGATTCAAGTGCAGGCCCCTGAAGCAGGGGTGTGGCAATGTCTACTGAGTGAA
GGTGAAGAGGTCAAGATGGACTCCAAGATCCAGGTTTTATCCAAAGGGTTGAATTCCGGCAGCCTGCACC
ACATCCTGGACGCCCAGAAGATGCTGTGGAACCACAGGGACAGGAACCTGCCTCCTCTGGCCCCTCTGGG
CCCCCACCACCATCACCACCATTGAGTCTAGACACGTGATTAATTAAGGATCCCCCGACCTCGACCTCTG
GCTAATAAAGGAAATTTATTTTCATTGCAATAGTGTGTTGGAATTTTTTGTGTCTCTCACTCGGAAGGAC
ATATGGGAGGGCAAATCATTTGGTCGAGATCCCTCGGAGATCTCTAGCTAGAGGATCGATCCCCGCCCCG
GACGAACTAAACCTGACTACGACATCTCTGCCCCTTCTTCGCGGGGCAGTGCATGTAATCCCTTCAGTTG
GTTGGTACAACTTGCCAACTGGGCCCTGTTCCACATGTGACACGGGGGGGGACCAAACACAAAGGGGTTC
TCTGACTGTAGTTGACATCCTTATAAATGGATGTGCACATTTGCCAACACTGAGTGGCTTTCATCCTGGA
GCAGACTTTGCAGTCTGTGGACTGCAACACAACATTGCCTTTATGTGTAACTCTTGGCTGAAGCTCTTAC
ACCAATGCTGGGGGACATGTACCTCCCAGGGGCCCAGGAAGACTACGGGAGGCTACACCAACGTCAATCA
GAGGGGCCTGTGTAGCTACCGATAAGCGGACCCTCAAGAGGGCATTAGCAATAGTGTTTATAAGGCCCCC
TTGTTAACCCTAAACGGGTAGCATATGCTTCCCGGGTAGTAGTATATACTATCCAGACTAACCCTAATTC
AATAGCATATGTTACCCAACGGGAAGCATATGCTATCGAATTAGGGTTAGTAAAAGGGTCCTAAGGAACA
GCGATATCTCCCACCCCATGAGCTGTCACGGTTTTATTTACATGGGGTCAGGATTCCACGAGGGTAGTGA
ACCATTTTAGTCACAAGGGCAGTGGCTGAAGATCAAGGAGCGGGCAGTGAACTCTCCTGAATCTTCGCCT
GCTTCTTCATTCTCCTTCGTTTAGCTAATAGAATAACTGCTGAGTTGTGAACAGTAAGGTGTATGTGAGG
TGCTCGAAAACAAGGTTTCAGGTGACGCCCCCAGAATAAAATTTGGACGGGGGGTTCAGTGGTGGCATTG
TGCTATGACACCAATATAACCCTCACAAACCCCTTGGGCAATAAATACTAGTGTAGGAATGAAACATTCT
GAATATCTTTAACAATAGAAATCCATGGGGTGGGGACAAGCCGTAAAGACTGGATGTCCATCTCACACGA
ATTTATGGCTATGGGCAACACATAATCCTAGTGCAATATGATACTGGGGTTATTAAGATGTGTCCCAGGC
AGGGACCAAGACAGGTGAACCATGTTGTTACACTCTATTTGTAACAAGGGGAAAGAGAGTGGACGCCGAC
AGCAGCGGACTCCACTGGTTGTCTCTAACACCCCCGAAAATTAAACGGGGCTCCACGCCAATGGGGCCCA
TAAACAAAGACAAGTGGCCACTCTTTTTTTTGAAATTGTGGAGTGGGGGCACGCGTCAGCCCCCACACGC
CGCCCTGCGGTTTTGGACTGTAAAATAAGGGTGTAATAACTTGGCTGATTGTAACCCCGCTAACCACTGC
GGTCAAACCACTTGCCCACAAAACCACTAATGGCACCCCGGGGAATACCTGCATAAGTAGGTGGGCGGGC
CAAGATAGGGGCGCGATTGCTGCGATCTGGAGGACAAATTACACACACTTGCGCCTGAGCGCCAAGCACA
GGGTTGTTGGTCCTCATATTCACGAGGTCGCTGAGAGCACGGTGGGCTAATGTTGCCATGGGTAGCATAT
ACTACCCAAATATCTGGATAGCATATGCTATCCTAATCTATATCTGGGTAGCATAGGCTATCCTAATCTA
TATCTGGGTAGCATATGCTATCCTAATCTATATCTGGGTAGTATATGCTATCCTAATTTATATCTGGGTA
GCATAGGCTATCCTAATCTATATCTGGGTAGCATATGCTATCCTAATCTATATCTGGGTAGTATATGCTA
TCCTAATCTGTATCCGGGTAGCATATGCTATCCTAATAGAGATTAGGGTAGTATATGCTATCCTAATTTA
TATCTGGGTAGCATATACTACCCAAATATCTGGATAGCATATGCTATCCTAATCTATATCTGGGTAGCAT
ATGCTATCCTAATCTATATCTGGGTAGCATAGGCTATCCTAATCTATATCTGGGTAGCATATGCTATCCT
AATCTATATCTGGGTAGTATATGCTATCCTAATTTATATCTGGGTAGCATAGGCTATCCTAATCTATATC
TGGGTAGCATATGCTATCCTAATCTATATCTGGGTAGTATATGCTATCCTAATCTGTATCCGGGTAGCAT
ATGCTATCCTCATGATAAGCTGTCAAACATGAGAATTTTCTTGAAGACGAAAGGGCCTCGTGATACGCCT
ATTTTTATAGGTTAATGTCATGATAATAATGGTTTCTTAGACGTCAGGTGGCACTTTTCGGGGAAATGTG
CGCGGAACCCCTATTTGTTTATTTTTCTAAATACATTCAAATATGTATCCGCTCATGAGACAATAACCCT
GATAAATGCTTCAATAATATTGAAAAAGGAAGAGTATGAGTATTCAACATTTCCGTGTCGCCCTTATTCC
CTTTTTTGCGGCATTTTGCCTTCCTGTTTTTGCTCACCCAGAAACGCTGGTGAAAGTAAAAGATGCTGAA
GATCAGTTGGGTGCACGAGTGGGTTACATCGAACTGGATCTCAACAGCGGTAAGATCCTTGAGAGTTTTC
GCCCCGAAGAACGTTTTCCAATGATGAGCACTTTTAAAGTTCTGCTATGTGGCGCGGTATTATCCCGTGT
TGACGCCGGGCAAGAGCAACTCGGTCGCCGCATACACTATTCTCAGAATGACTTGGTTGAGTACTCACCA
GTCACAGAAAAGCATCTTACGGATGGCATGACAGTAAGAGAATTATGCAGTGCTGCCATAACCATGAGTG
ATAACACTGCGGCCAACTTACTTCTGACAACGATCGGAGGACCGAAGGAGCTAACCGCTTTTTTGCACAA
CATGGGGGATCATGTAACTCGCCTTGATCGTTGGGAACCGGAGCTGAATGAAGCCATACCAAACGACGAG
CGTGACACCACGATGCCTGCAGCAATGGCAACAACGTTGCGCAAACTATTAACTGGCGAACTACTTACTC
TAGCTTCCCGGCAACAATTAATAGACTGGATGGAGGCGGATAAAGTTGCAGGACCACTTCTGCGCTCGGC
CCTTCCGGCTGGCTGGTTTATTGCTGATAAATCTGGAGCCGGTGAGCGTGGGTCTCGCGGTATCATTGCA
GCACTGGGGCCAGATGGTAAGCCCTCCCGTATCGTAGTTATCTACACGACGGGGAGTCAGGCAACTATGG
ATGAACGAAATAGACAGATCGCTGAGATAGGTGCCTCACTGATTAAGCATTGGTAACTGTCAGACCAAGT
TTACTCATATATACTTTAGATTGATTTAAAACTTCATTTTTAATTTAAAAGGATCTAGGTGAAGATCCTT
TTTGATAATCTCATGACCAAAATCCCTTAACGTGAGTTTTCGTTCCACTGAGCGTCAGACCCCGTAGAAA
AGATCAAAGGATCTTCTTGAGATCCTTTTTTTCTGCGCGTAATCTGCTGCTTGCAAACAAAAAAACCACC
GCTACCAGCGGTGGTTTGTTTGCCGGATCAAGAGCTACCAACTCTTTTTCCGAAGGTAACTGGCTTCAGC
AGAGCGCAGATACCAAATACTGTTCTTCTAGTGTAGCCGTAGTTAGGCCACCACTTCAAGAACTCTGTAG
CACCGCCTACATACCTCGCTCTGCTAATCCTGTTACCAGTGGCTGCTGCCAGTGGCGATAAGTCGTGTCT
TACCGGGTTGGACTCAAGACGATAGTTACCGGATAAGGCGCAGCGGTCGGGCTGAACGGGGGGTTCGTGC
ACACAGCCCAGCTTGGAGCGAACGACCTACACCGAACTGAGATACCTACAGCGTGAGCTATGAGAAAGCG
CCACGCTTCCCGAAGGGAGAAAGGCGGACAGGTATCCGGTAAGCGGCAGGGTCGGAACAGGAGAGCGCAC
GAGGGAGCTTCCAGGGGGAAACGCCTGGTATCTTTATAGTCCTGTCGGGTTTCGCCACCTCTGACTTGAG
CGTCGATTTTTGTGATGCTCGTCAGGGGGGCGGAGCCTATGGAAAAACGCCAGCAACGCGGCCTTTTTAC
GGTTCCTGGCCTTTTGCTGGCCTTTTGCTCACATGTTCTTTCCTGCGTTATCCCCTGATTCTGTGGATAA
CCGTATTACCGCCTTTGAGTGAGCTGATACCGCTCGCCGCAGCCGAACGACCGAGCGCAGCGAGTCAGTG
AGCGAGGAAGCGGAAGAGCGCCCAATACGCAAACCGCCTCTCCCCGCGCGTTGGCCGATTCATTAATGCA
GCTGGCACGACAGGTTTCCCGACTGGAAAGCGGGCAGTGAGCGCAACGCAATTAATGTGAGTTAGCTCAC
TCATTAGGCACCCCAGGCTTTACACTTTATGCTTCCGGCTCGTATGTTGTGTGGAATTGTGAGCGGATAA
CAATTTCACACAGGAAACAGCTATGACCATGATTACGCCAAGCTCTAGCTAGAGGTCGACCAATTCTCAT
GTTTGACAGCTTATCATCGCAGATCCGGGCAACGTTGTTGCCATTGCTGCAGGCGCAGAACTGGTAGGTA
TGGAAGATCTATACATTGAATCAATATTGGCAATTAGCCATATTAGTCATTGGTTATATAGCATAAATCA
ATATTGGCTATTGGCCATTGCATACGTTGTATCTATATCATAATATGTACATTTATATTGGCTCATGTCC
AATATGACCGCCATGTT
